Addgene plasmid #141518: TFORF0111
Purpose: Lentiviral vector for overexpressing the SMAD7 transcription factor ORF with a unique 24-bp barcode. Barcodes facilitate identification of transcription factors in pooled screens.
Depositing lab: Feng Zhang. Depositing organization: Broad Institute. Publication: A transcription factor atlas of directed differentiation. Joung J, Ma S, Tay T, Geiger-Schuller KR, Kirchgatterer PC, Verdine VK, Guo B, Arias-Garcia MA, Allen WE, Singh A, Kuksenko O, Abudayyeh OO, Gootenberg JS, Fu Z, Macrae RK, Buenrostro JD, Regev A, Zhang F. Cell. 2023 Jan 5;186(1):209-229.e26. doi: 10.1016/j.cell.2022.11.026. PubMed 36608654.
Backbone
  Vector backbone: pLX_TRC317
  Backbone manufacturer: Broad Institute Genetic Perturbation Platform
  Backbone size w/o insert (bp): 8264
  Vector type: Mammalian Expression, Lentiviral
  Selectable markers: Puromycin
Growth in bacteria
  Bacterial resistance: Ampicillin, 100 μg/mL
  Growth temperature: 37°C
  Growth strain: NEB Stable
  Copy number: High Copy
Gene/Insert
  Gene/Insert name: SMAD7
  Species: H. sapiens (human)
  Insert size (bp): 737
  Entrez Gene: SMAD7 (a.k.a. CRCS3, MADH7, MADH8)
  Promoter: EF1a
  Cloning method: Unknown
  Sequencing primers: 5′ GGGTGGAGACTGAAGTTAGGCCAG; 3′ CACATAGCGTAAAAGGAGCAACATAG
Terms and licenses: Academic/Nonprofit Terms; Industry Terms: Not Available to Industry
Depositor comments: NM_001190822,ENST00000591805 . The transcription factor ORF portion of this plasmid was synthesized by Genewiz. Please test multiple small colonies in case of plasmid recombination. To make this collection available in a timely manner, a portion of this collection was not fully sequenced by Addgene. If an Addgene verified full plasmid sequence is not available, please contact us prior to placing an order to request the full sequence.
How to cite: TFORF0111 was a gift from Feng Zhang (Addgene plasmid # 141518 ; http://n2t.net/addgene:141518 ; RRID:Addgene_141518)
