[The description below was written by a language model from this plasmid's Addgene catalogue record and pLannotate feature annotations shown in this document.]
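Description:
TFORF0111 is a lentiviral mammalian expression plasmid built on the pLX_TRC317 backbone and carrying a human SMAD7 open reading frame for overexpression. It belongs to a barcoded transcription factor ORF collection. In bacteria it is maintained through a high-copy ColE1/pUC-type origin with ampicillin resistance (AmpR). The backbone also contains an f1 origin and leftover cloning-vector elements, including lac promoter/operator, lacZα and lacI fragments, and T7 and T3 promoters. The depositor notes that the plasmid can recombine, as lentiviral vectors with repeated LTRs often do.

The viral portion has a third-generation, self-inactivating layout. An RSV promoter drives a truncated HIV-1 5' LTR, followed by the Ψ packaging signal with a gag fragment, the RRE for Rev-dependent RNA export, a cPPT/CTS, and a ΔU3 3' LTR with a downstream SV40 poly(A) signal. Two expression units sit between the LTRs. An SV40 early promoter/origin region lies upstream of the puromycin N-acetyltransferase gene, which allows selection of transduced cells. The EF-1α promoter drives the SMAD7 ORF, with a WPRE downstream to enhance transcript expression.

The insert is listed at 737 bp and corresponds to a short SMAD7 isoform, which fits the annotation of only a partial match to full-length SMAD7, an inhibitor of TGF-β and activin signalling. The record describes a unique 24-bp barcode, but the feature table does not annotate it. The short U6 promoter fragment between the ORF and the WPRE is likely a residual or primer-binding sequence rather than a working promoter. The barcode identifies this ORF in pooled overexpression screens, such as directed-differentiation screens.
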