Features (pLannotate 1.2.2; 31 found; start..end, strand, type, name):
      5..231     +  promoter       RSV promoter: Rous sarcoma virus enhancer/promoter
    232..412     +  LTR            5' LTR (truncated): truncated 5' long terminal repeat (LTR) from HIV-1
    459..584     +  misc_feature   HIV-1 Ψ: packaging signal of human immunodeficiency virus type 1
    568..931     +  CDS            HIV-1 gag (fragment): gag protein from human immunodeficiency virus 1; gag
   1077..1310    +  misc_feature   RRE: The Rev response element (RRE) of HIV-1 allows for Rev-dependent mRNA export from the nucleus to the cytoplasm.
   1687..1713    +  CDS            Rev (fragment): human immunodeficiency virus 1 (HIV-1) Rev protein; rev; enhances nuclear export of unspliced and incompletely spliced viral mRNAs
   1720..1743    +  promoter       SV40 promoter (fragment): SV40 early promoter
   1744..1815    +  promoter       SV40 promoter (fragment): SV40 enhancer and early promoter
   1839..1974    +  rep_origin     SV40 ori: SV40 origin of replication
   2020..2616    +  CDS            PuroR (fragment): puromycin N-acetyltransferase; pac from Streptomyces; confers resistance to puromycin
   2665..2782    +  misc_feature   cPPT/CTS: central polypurine tract and central termination sequence of HIV-1
   2847..2913    +  CDS            small t antigen (fragment): SV40 (simian virus 40) small t antigen
   2920..4098    +  promoter       EF-1α promoter: strong constitutive promoter for human elongation factor EF-1α
   4115..4747    +  CDS            SMAD7 (fragment): SMAD7_HUMAN - Also known as MADH7, MADH8. Experimental evidence at protein level: Swiss-Prot protein existence level 1. Antagonist of signaling by TGF-beta (transforming growth factor) type 1 receptor superfamily members; has been shown to inhibit TGF-beta (Transforming growth factor) and activin signaling by associating with their receptors thus preventing SMAD2 access. Functions as an adapter to recruit SMURF2 to the TGF-beta receptor complex. Also acts by recruiting the PPP1R15A-PP1 complex to TGFBR1, which promotes its dephosphorylation. Positively regulates PDPK1 kinase activity by stimul
   4763..4816    +  promoter       U6 promoter (fragment): RNA polymerase III promoter for human U6 snRNA
   4858..5446    +  misc_feature   WPRE: woodchuck hepatitis virus posttranscriptional regulatory element
   5497..5516    +  misc_feature   cPPT/CTS (fragment): central polypurine tract and central termination sequence of HIV-1
   5518..5751    +  LTR            3' LTR (ΔU3): self-inactivating 3' long terminal repeat (LTR) from HIV-1
   5829..5950    +  polyA_signal   SV40 poly(A) signal: SV40 polyadenylation signal
   5990..6125    +  rep_origin     SV40 ori: SV40 origin of replication
   6146..6164    -  promoter       T7 promoter: promoter for bacteriophage T7 RNA polymerase
   6172..6327    +  CDS            lacZα (fragment): LacZα fragment of β-galactosidase; lacZ fragment
   6332..6760    +  rep_origin     f1 ori (sequence partly withheld): f1 bacteriophage origin of replication; arrow indicates direction of (+) strand synthesis
   6813..6917    +  promoter       AmpR promoter: bla
   6918..7778    +  CDS            AmpR: β-lactamase; bla; confers resistance to ampicillin, carbenicillin, and related antibiotics
   7949..8537    +  rep_origin     ori: high-copy-number ColE1/pMB1/pBR322/pUC origin of replication
   8720..8812    +  CDS            lacI (fragment): lac repressor; lacI; The lac repressor binds to the lac operator to inhibit transcription in E. coli. This inhibition can be relieved by adding lactose or isopropyl-β-D-thiogalactopyranoside (IPTG).
   8825..8846    +  protein_bind   CAP binding site: CAP binding activates transcription in the presence of cAMP. E. coli catabolite activator protein
   8861..8891    +  promoter       lac promoter: promoter for the E. coli lac operon
   8899..8915    +  protein_bind   lac operator: The lac repressor binds to the lac operator to inhibit transcription in E. coli. This inhibition can be relieved by adding lactose or isopropyl-β-D-thiogalactopyranoside (IPTG). lac repressor encoded by lacI
   8960..8978    +  promoter       T3 promoter: promoter for bacteriophage T3 RNA polymerase
>Addgene plasmid #141518 | TFORF0111 | depositor full sequence | sequence record 276690 | Full Sequence
TTAATGTAGTCTTATGCAATACTCTTGTAGTCTTGCAACATGGTAACGATGAGTTAGCAACATGCCTTAC
AAGGAGAGAAAAAGCACCGTGCATGCCGATTGGTGGAAGTAAGGTGGTACGATCGTGCCTTATTAGGAAG
GCAACAGACGGGTCTGACATGGATTGGACGAACCACTGAATTGCCGCATTGCAGAGATATTGTATTTAAG
TGCCTAGCTCGATACATAAACGGGTCTCTCTGGTTAGACCAGATCTGAGCCTGGGAGCTCTCTGGCTAAC
TAGGGAACCCACTGCTTAAGCCTCAATAAAGCTTGCCTTGAGTGCTTCAAGTAGTGTGTGCCCGTCTGTT
GTGTGACTCTGGTAACTAGAGATCCCTCAGACCCTTTTAGTCAGTGTGGAAAATCTCTAGCAGTGGCGCC
CGAACAGGGACTTGAAAGCGAAAGGGAAACCAGAGGAGCTCTCTCGACGCAGGACTCGGCTTGCTGAAGC
GCGCACGGCAAGAGGCGAGGGGCGGCGACTGGTGAGTACGCCAAAAATTTTGACTAGCGGAGGCTAGAAG
GAGAGAGATGGGTGCGAGAGCGTCAGTATTAAGCGGGGGAGAATTAGATCGCGATGGGAAAAAATTCGGT
TAAGGCCAGGGGGAAAGAAAAAATATAAATTAAAACATATAGTATGGGCAAGCAGGGAGCTAGAACGATT
CGCAGTTAATCCTGGCCTGTTAGAAACATCAGAAGGCTGTAGACAAATACTGGGACAGCTACAACCATCC
CTTCAGACAGGATCAGAAGAACTTAGATCATTATATAATACAGTAGCAACCCTCTATTGTGTGCATCAAA
GGATAGAGATAAAAGACACCAAGGAAGCTTTAGACAAGATAGAGGAAGAGCAAAACAAAAGTAAGACCAC
CGCACAGCAAGCGGCCGCTGATCTTCAGACCTGGAGGAGGAGATATGAGGGACAATTGGAGAAGTGAATT
ATATAAATATAAAGTAGTAAAAATTGAACCATTAGGAGTAGCACCCACCAAGGCAAAGAGAAGAGTGGTG
CAGAGAGAAAAAAGAGCAGTGGGAATAGGAGCTTTGTTCCTTGGGTTCTTGGGAGCAGCAGGAAGCACTA
TGGGCGCAGCGTCAATGACGCTGACGGTACAGGCCAGACAATTATTGTCTGGTATAGTGCAGCAGCAGAA
CAATTTGCTGAGGGCTATTGAGGCGCAACAGCATCTGTTGCAACTCACAGTCTGGGGCATCAAGCAGCTC
CAGGCAAGAATCCTGGCTGTGGAAAGATACCTAAAGGATCAACAGCTCCTGGGGATTTGGGGTTGCTCTG
GAAAACTCATTTGCACCACTGCTGTGCCTTGGAATGCTAGTTGGAGTAATAAATCTCTGGAACAGATTTG
GAATCACACGACCTGGATGGAGTGGGACAGAGAAATTAACAATTACACAAGCTTAATACACTCCTTAATT
GAAGAATCGCAAAACCAGCAAGAAAAGAATGAACAAGAATTATTGGAATTAGATAAATGGGCAAGTTTGT
GGAATTGGTTTAACATAACAAATTGGCTGTGGTATATAAAATTATTCATAATGATAGTAGGAGGCTTGGT
AGGTTTAAGAATAGTTTTTGCTGTACTTTCTATAGTGAATAGAGTTAGGCAGGGATATTCACCATTATCG
TTTCAGACCCACCTCCCAACCCCGAGGGGACCCATGCATTGCATCTCAATTAGTCAGCAACCAGGTGTGG
AAAGTCCCCAGGCTCCCCAGCAGGCAGAAGTATGCAAAGCATGCGTCTCAATTAGTCAGCAACCATAGTC
CCGCCCCTAACTCCGCCCATCCCGCCCCTAACTCCGCCCAGTTCCGCCCATTCTCCGCCCCATGGCTGAC
TAATTTTTTTTATTTATGCAGAGGCCGAGGCCGCCTCGGCCTCTGAGCTATTCCAGAAGTAGTGAGGAGG
CTTTTTTGGAGGCCTAGGCTTTTGCAAAAAGCTTTCTAGAGGTACCACCGGAGCTTACCATGACCGAGTA
CAAGCCCACGGTGCGCCTCGCCACCCGCGACGACGTCCCCAGGGCCGTACGCACCCTCGCCGCCGCGTTC
GCCGACTACCCCGCCACGCGCCACACCGTCGATCCGGACCGCCACATCGAGCGGGTCACCGAGCTGCAAG
AACTCTTCCTCACGCGCGTCGGGCTCGACATCGGCAAGGTGTGGGTCGCGGACGACGGCGCCGCCGTGGC
GGTCTGGACCACGCCGGAGAGCGTCGAAGCGGGGGCGGTGTTCGCCGAGATCGGCCCGCGCATGGCCGAG
TTGAGCGGTTCCCGGCTGGCCGCGCAGCAACAGATGGAAGGCCTCCTGGCGCCGCACCGGCCCAAGGAGC
CCGCGTGGTTCCTGGCCACCGTCGGCGTCTCGCCCGACCACCAGGGCAAGGGTCTGGGCAGCGCCGTCGT
GCTCCCCGGAGTGGAGGCGGCCGAGCGCGCCGGGGTGCCCGCCTTCCTGGAGACCTCCGCGCCCCGCAAC
CTCCCCTTCTACGAGCGGCTCGGCTTCACCGTCACCGCCGACGTCGAGGTGCCCGAAGGACCGCGCACCT
GGTGCATGACCCGCAAGCCCGGTGCCAGTTAACGAATTCTAGATCTTGAGACAAATGGCAGTATTCATCC
ACAATTTTAAAAGAAAAGGGGGGATTGGGGGGTACAGTGCAGGGGAAAGAATAGTAGACATAATAGCAAC
AGACATACAAACTAAAGAATTACAAAAACAAATTACAAAAATTCAAAATTTTCGGGTTTATTACAGGGAC
AGCAGAGATCCACTTTGGCGCCGGCTCGAGGCCTGCAGGTGCAAAGATGGATAAAGTTTTAAACAGAGAG
GAATCTTTGCAGCTAATGGACCTTCTAGGTCTTGAAAGGAGTGGGAATTGGCTCCGGTGCCCGTCAGTGG
GCAGAGCGCACATCGCCCACAGTCCCCGAGAAGTTGGGGGGAGGGGTCGGCAATTGAACCGGTGCCTAGA
GAAGGTGGCGCGGGGTAAACTGGGAAAGTGATGTCGTGTACTGGCTCCGCCTTTTTCCCGAGGGTGGGGG
AGAACCGTATATAAGTGCAGTAGTCGCCGTGAACGTTCTTTTTCGCAACGGGTTTGCCGCCAGAACACAG
GTAAGTGCCGTGTGTGGTTCCCGCGGGCCTGGCCTCTTTACGGGTTATGGCCCTTGCGTGCCTTGAATTA
CTTCCACCTGGCTGCAGTACGTGATTCTTGATCCCGAGCTTCGGGTTGGAAGTGGGTGGGAGAGTTCGAG
GCCTTGCGCTTAAGGAGCCCCTTCGCCTCGTGCTTGAGTTGAGGCCTGGCCTGGGCGCTGGGGCCGCCGC
GTGCGAATCTGGTGGCACCTTCGCGCCTGTCTCGCTGCTTTCGATAAGTCTCTAGCCATTTAAAATTTTT
GATGACCTGCTGCGACGCTTTTTTTCTGGCAAGATAGTCTTGTAAATGCGGGCCAAGATCTGCACACTGG
TATTTCGGTTTTTGGGGCCGCGGGCGGCGACGGGGCCCGTGCGTCCCAGCGCACATGTTCGGCGAGGCGG
GGCCTGCGAGCGCGGCCACCGAGAATCGGACGGGGGTAGTCTCAAGCTGGCCGGCCTGCTCTGGTGCCTG
GCCTCGCGCCGCCGTGTATCGCCCCGCCCTGGGCGGCAAGGCTGGCCCGGTCGGCACCAGTTGCGTGAGC
GGAAAGATGGCCGCTTCCCGGCCCTGCTGCAGGGAGCTCAAAATGGAGGACGCGGCGCTCGGGAGAGCGG
GCGGGTGAGTCACCCACACAAAGGAAAAGGGCCTTTCCGTCCTCAGCCGTCGCTTCATGTGACTCCACGG
AGTACCGGGCGCCGTCCAGGCACCTCGATTAGTTCTCGAGCTTTTGGAGTACGTCGTCTTTAGGTTGGGG
GGAGGGGTTTTATGCGATGGAGTTTCCCCACACTGAGTGGGTGGAGACTGAAGTTAGGCCAGCTTGGCAC
TTGATGTAATTCTCCTTGGAATTTGCCCTTTTTGAGTTTGGATCTTGGTTCATTCTCAAGCCTCAGACAG
TGGTTCAAAGTTTTTTTCTTCCATTTCAGGTGTCGTGAGGCTAGCACCGCCACCATGGATTTTCTCAAAC
CAACTGCAGACTGTCCAGATGCTGTGCCTTCCTCCGCTGAAACAGGGGGAACGAATTATCTGGCCCCTGG
GGGGCTTTCAGATTCCCAACTTCTTCTGGAGCCTGGGGATCGGTCACACTGGTGCGTGGTGGCATACTGG
GAGGAGAAGACGAGAGTGGGGAGGCTCTACTGTGTCCAGGAGCCCTCTCTGGATATCTTCTATGATCTAC
CTCAGGGGAATGGCTTTTGCCTCGGACAGCTCAATTCGGACAACAAGAGTCAGCTGGTGCAGAAGGTGCG
GAGCAAAATCGGCTGCGGCATCCAGCTGACGCGGGAGGTGGATGGTGTGTGGGTGTACAACCGCAGCAGT
TACCCCATCTTCATCAAGTCCGCCACACTGGACAACCCGGACTCCAGGACGCTGTTGGTACACAAGGTGT
TCCCCGGTTTCTCCATCAAGGCTTTCGACTACGAGAAGGCGTACAGCCTGCAGCGGCCCAATGACCACGA
GTTTATGCAGCAGCCGTGGACGGGCTTTACCGTGCAGATCAGCTTTGTGAAGGGCTGGGGCCAGTGCTAC
ACCCGCCAGTTCATCAGCAGCTGCCCGTGCTGGCTAGAGGTCATCTTCAACAGCCGGTAGTAATGAACTA
GTCCGTAACTTGAAAGTATTTCGATTTCTTGGCTTTATATATCTTGTGGAAAGGACGAAGTTGCAACTGA
AGTGGTATCCGGACGCGTTAAGTCGACAATCAACCTCTGGATTACAAAATTTGTGAAAGATTGACTGGTA
TTCTTAACTATGTTGCTCCTTTTACGCTATGTGGATACGCTGCTTTAATGCCTTTGTATCATGCTATTGC
TTCCCGTATGGCTTTCATTTTCTCCTCCTTGTATAAATCCTGGTTGCTGTCTCTTTATGAGGAGTTGTGG
CCCGTTGTCAGGCAACGTGGCGTGGTGTGCACTGTGTTTGCTGACGCAACCCCCACTGGTTGGGGCATTG
CCACCACCTGTCAGCTCCTTTCCGGGACTTTCGCTTTCCCCCTCCCTATTGCCACGGCGGAACTCATCGC
CGCCTGCCTTGCCCGCTGCTGGACAGGGGCTCGGCTGTTGGGCACTGACAATTCCGTGGTGTTGTCGGGG
AAATCATCGTCCTTTCCTTGGCTGCTCGCCTGTGTTGCCACCTGGATTCTGCGCGGGACGTCCTTCTGCT
ACGTCCCTTCGGCCCTCAATCCAGCGGACCTTCCTTCCCGCGGCCTGCTGCCGGCTCTGCGGCCTCTTCC
GCGTCTTCGCCTTCGCCCTCAGACGAGTCGGATCTCCCTTTGGGCCGCCTCCCCGCGTCGACTTTAAGAC
CAATGACTTACAAGGCAGCTGTAGATCTTAGCCACTTTTTAAAAGAAAAGGGGGGACTGGAAGGGCTAAT
TCACTCCCAACGAAGACAAGATCTGCTTTTTGCTTGTACTGGGTCTCTCTGGTTAGACCAGATCTGAGCC
TGGGAGCTCTCTGGCTAACTAGGGAACCCACTGCTTAAGCCTCAATAAAGCTTGCCTTGAGTGCTTCAAG
TAGTGTGTGCCCGTCTGTTGTGTGACTCTGGTAACTAGAGATCCCTCAGACCCTTTTAGTCAGTGTGGAA
AATCTCTAGCAGTACGTATAGTAGTTCATGTCATCTTATTATTCAGTATTTATAACTTGCAAAGAAATGA
ATATCAGAGAGTGAGAGGAACTTGTTTATTGCAGCTTATAATGGTTACAAATAAAGCAATAGCATCACAA
ATTTCACAAATAAAGCATTTTTTTCACTGCATTCTAGTTGTGGTTTGTCCAAACTCATCAATGTATCTTA
TCATGTCTGGCTCTAGCTATCCCGCCCCTAACTCCGCCCATCCCGCCCCTAACTCCGCCCAGTTCCGCCC
ATTCTCCGCCCCATGGCTGACTAATTTTTTTTATTTATGCAGAGGCCGAGGCCGCCTCGGCCTCTGAGCT
ATTCCAGAAGTAGTGAGGAGGCTTTTTTGGAGGCCTAGGGACGTACCCAATTCGCCCTATAGTGAGTCGT
ATTACGCGCGCTCACTGGCCGTCGTTTTACAACGTCGTGACTGGGAAAACCCTGGCGTTACCCAACTTAA
TCGCCTTGCAGCACATCCCCCTTTCGCCAGCTGGCGTAATAGCGAAGAGGCCCGCACCGATCGCCCTTCC
CAACAGTTGCGCAGCCTGAATGGCGAATGGG
[124 nt withheld, positions 6332-6455]
C
[91 nt withheld, positions 6457-6547]
A
[49 nt withheld, positions 6549-6597]
CCTTTGACGTTGGAGTCCACGTTCTTT
[37 nt withheld, positions 6625-6661]
ACCCTATCTCGGTCTATTCTTTTGATTTATAAGGGATTTTGCCGATTTCGGCCTATTGGTTAAAAAATGA
GCTGATTTAACAAAAATTTAACGCGAATTTTAACAAAATATTAACGCTTACAATTTAGGTGGCACTTTTC
GGGGAAATGTGCGCGGAACCCCTATTTGTTTATTTTTCTAAATACATTCAAATATGTATCCGCTCATGAG
ACAATAACCCTGATAAATGCTTCAATAATATTGAAAAAGGAAGAGTATGAGTATTCAACATTTCCGTGTC
GCCCTTATTCCCTTTTTTGCGGCATTTTGCCTTCCTGTTTTTGCTCACCCAGAAACGCTGGTGAAAGTAA
AAGATGCTGAAGATCAGTTGGGTGCACGAGTGGGTTACATCGAACTGGATCTCAACAGCGGTAAGATCCT
TGAGAGTTTTCGCCCCGAAGAACGTTTTCCAATGATGAGCACTTTTAAAGTTCTGCTATGTGGCGCGGTA
TTATCCCGTATTGACGCCGGGCAAGAGCAACTCGGTCGCCGCATACACTATTCTCAGAATGACTTGGTTG
AGTACTCACCAGTCACAGAAAAGCATCTTACGGATGGCATGACAGTAAGAGAATTATGCAGTGCTGCCAT
AACCATGAGTGATAACACTGCGGCCAACTTACTTCTGACAACGATCGGAGGACCGAAGGAGCTAACCGCT
TTTTTGCACAACATGGGGGATCATGTAACTCGCCTTGATCGTTGGGAACCGGAGCTGAATGAAGCCATAC
CAAACGACGAGCGTGACACCACGATGCCTGTAGCAATGGCAACAACGTTGCGCAAACTATTAACTGGCGA
ACTACTTACTCTAGCTTCCCGGCAACAATTAATAGACTGGATGGAGGCGGATAAAGTTGCAGGACCACTT
CTGCGCTCGGCCCTTCCGGCTGGCTGGTTTATTGCTGATAAATCTGGAGCCGGTGAGCGTGGGTCTCGCG
GTATCATTGCAGCACTGGGGCCAGATGGTAAGCCCTCCCGTATCGTAGTTATCTACACGACGGGGAGTCA
GGCAACTATGGATGAACGAAATAGACAGATCGCTGAGATAGGTGCCTCACTGATTAAGCATTGGTAACTG
TCAGACCAAGTTTACTCATATATACTTTAGATTGATTTAAAACTTCATTTTTAATTTAAAAGGATCTAGG
TGAAGATCCTTTTTGATAATCTCATGACCAAAATCCCTTAACGTGAGTTTTCGTTCCACTGAGCGTCAGA
CCCCGTAGAAAAGATCAAAGGATCTTCTTGAGATCCTTTTTTTCTGCGCGTAATCTGCTGCTTGCAAACA
AAAAAACCACCGCTACCAGCGGTGGTTTGTTTGCCGGATCAAGAGCTACCAACTCTTTTTCCGAAGGTAA
CTGGCTTCAGCAGAGCGCAGATACCAAATACTGTTCTTCTAGTGTAGCCGTAGTTAGGCCACCACTTCAA
GAACTCTGTAGCACCGCCTACATACCTCGCTCTGCTAATCCTGTTACCAGTGGCTGCTGCCAGTGGCGAT
AAGTCGTGTCTTACCGGGTTGGACTCAAGACGATAGTTACCGGATAAGGCGCAGCGGTCGGGCTGAACGG
GGGGTTCGTGCACACAGCCCAGCTTGGAGCGAACGACCTACACCGAACTGAGATACCTACAGCGTGAGCT
ATGAGAAAGCGCCACGCTTCCCGAAGGGAGAAAGGCGGACAGGTATCCGGTAAGCGGCAGGGTCGGAACA
GGAGAGCGCACGAGGGAGCTTCCAGGGGGAAACGCCTGGTATCTTTATAGTCCTGTCGGGTTTCGCCACC
TCTGACTTGAGCGTCGATTTTTGTGATGCTCGTCAGGGGGGCGGAGCCTATGGAAAAACGCCAGCAACGC
GGCCTTTTTACGGTTCCTGGCCTTTTGCTGGCCTTTTGCTCACATGTTCTTTCCTGCGTTATCCCCTGAT
TCTGTGGATAACCGTATTACCGCCTTTGAGTGAGCTGATACCGCTCGCCGCAGCCGAACGACCGAGCGCA
GCGAGTCAGTGAGCGAGGAAGCGGAAGAGCGCCCAATACGCAAACCGCCTCTCCCCGCGCGTTGGCCGAT
TCATTAATGCAGCTGGCACGACAGGTTTCCCGACTGGAAAGCGGGCAGTGAGCGCAACGCAATTAATGTG
AGTTAGCTCACTCATTAGGCACCCCAGGCTTTACACTTTATGCTTCCGGCTCGTATGTTGTGTGGAATTG
TGAGCGGATAACAATTTCACACAGGAAACAGCTATGACCATGATTACGCCAAGCGCGCAATTAACCCTCA
CTAAAGGGAACAAAAGCTGGAGCTGCAAGC
