>Addgene plasmid #141518 | TFORF0111 | depositor partial sequence | sequence record 276691 | Insert
ACCGCCACCATGGATTTTCTCAAACCAACTGCAGACTGTCCAGATGCTGTGCCTTCCTCCGCTGAAACAG
GGGGAACGAATTATCTGGCCCCTGGGGGGCTTTCAGATTCCCAACTTCTTCTGGAGCCTGGGGATCGGTC
ACACTGGTGCGTGGTGGCATACTGGGAGGAGAAGACGAGAGTGGGGAGGCTCTACTGTGTCCAGGAGCCC
TCTCTGGATATCTTCTATGATCTACCTCAGGGGAATGGCTTTTGCCTCGGACAGCTCAATTCGGACAACA
AGAGTCAGCTGGTGCAGAAGGTGCGGAGCAAAATCGGCTGCGGCATCCAGCTGACGCGGGAGGTGGATGG
TGTGTGGGTGTACAACCGCAGCAGTTACCCCATCTTCATCAAGTCCGCCACACTGGACAACCCGGACTCC
AGGACGCTGTTGGTACACAAGGTGTTCCCCGGTTTCTCCATCAAGGCTTTCGACTACGAGAAGGCGTACA
GCCTGCAGCGGCCCAATGACCACGAGTTTATGCAGCAGCCGTGGACGGGCTTTACCGTGCAGATCAGCTT
TGTGAAGGGCTGGGGCCAGTGCTACACCCGCCAGTTCATCAGCAGCTGCCCGTGCTGGCTAGAGGTCATC
TTCAACAGCCGGTAGTAATGAACTAGTCCGTAACTTGAAAGTATTTCGATTTCTTGGCTTTATATATCTT
GTGGAAAGGACGAAGTTGCAACTGAAGTGGTATCCGG
