>Addgene plasmid #141518 | TFORF0111 | depositor partial sequence | sequence record 276692 | Barcode
AGTTGCAACTGAAGTGGTATCCGG
