>Addgene plasmid #141518 | TFORF0111 | addgene partial sequence | sequence record 319901 | WPRE-R 5'-CATAGCGTAAAAGGAGCAACA-3'
NNNANNNNNNATCTTTCCNATTTTGTAATCCAGAGGTTGATTGTCGACTTAACGCGTCCGGATACCACTT
CAGTTGCAACTTCGTCCTTTCCACAAGATATATAAAGCCAAGAAATCGAAATACTTTCAAGTTACGGACT
AGTTCATTACTACCGGCTGTTGAAGATGACCTCTAGCCAGCACGGGCAGCTGCTGATGAACTGGCGGGTG
TAGCACTGGCCCCAGCCCTTCACAAAGCTGATCTGCACGGTAAAGCCCGTCCACGGCTGCTGCATAAACT
CGTGGTCATTGGGCCGCTGCAGGCTGTACGCCTTCTCGTAGTCGAAAGCCTTGATGGAGAAACCGGGGAA
CACCTTGTGTACCAACAGCGTCCTGGAGTCCGGGTTGTCCAGTGTGGCGGACTTGATGAAGATGGGGTAA
CTGCTGCGGTTGTACACCCACACACCATCCACCTCCCGCGTCAGCTGGATGCCGCAGCCGATTTTGCTCC
GCACCTTCTGCACCAGCTGACTCTTGTTGTCCGAATTGAGCTGTCCGAGGCAAAAGCCATTCCCCTGAGG
TAGATCATAGAAGATATCCAGAGAGGGCTCCTGGACACAGTAGAGCCTCCCCACTCTCGTCTTCTCCTCC
CAGTATGCCACCACGCACCAGTGTGACCGATCCCCAGGCTCCAGAAGAAGTTGGGAATCTGAAAGCCCCC
CAGGGGCCAGATAATTCGTTCCCCCTGTTTCAGCGGAGGAAGGCACAGCATCTGGACAGTCTGCAGTTGG
TTTGAGAAAATCCATGGTGGCGGTGCTAGCCNTCACGACACCTGAAATGGAAGAAAAAAACTTTNN
